>Addgene plasmid #215955 | AA363 | addgene full sequence | sequence record 431522 | Addgene NGS Result
TCGCGCGTTTCGGTGATGACGGTGAAAACCTCTGACACATGCAGCTCCCGGAGACGGTCACAGCTTGTCT
GTAAGCGGATGCCGGGAGCAGACAAGCCCGTCAGGGCGCGTCAGCGGGTGTTGGCGGGTGTCGGGGCTGG
CTTAACTATGCGGCATCAGAGCAGATTGTACTGAGAGTGCACCATATGCGGTGTGAAATACCGCACAGAT
GCGTAAGGAGAAAATACCGCATCAGGCGCCATTCGCCATTCAGGCTGCGCAACTGTTGGGAAGGGCGATC
GGTGCGGGCCTCTTCGCTATTACGCCAGCTGGCGAAAGGGGGATGTGCTGCAAGGCGATTAAGTTGGGTA
ACGCCAGGGTTTTCCCAGTCACGACGTTGTAAAACGACGGCCAGAGAATTCGAGCTCGGTACCTCGCGAA
TACATCTAGATGAAGACGTCAGATTTTTTGCTCACCTGTGATTGCTCCTACTCAAATACAAAAACATCAA
ATTTTCTGTCAATAAAGCATATTTATTTATATTTATTTTACAGGAAAGAATTCCTTTTAAAGTGTATTTT
AACCTATAATGAAAAACGATTAAAAAAAATACATAAAATAATTCGAAAATTTTTGAATAGCCCAGGTTGA
TAAAAATTCATTTCATACGTTTTATAACTTATGCCCCTAAGTATTTTTTGACCATAGTGTTTCAATTCTA
CATTAATTTTACAGAGTAGAATGAAACGCCACCTACTCAGCCAAGAGGCGAAAAGGTTAGCTCGCCAAGC
AGAGAGGGCGCCAGTGCTCACTACTTTTTATAATTCTCAACTTCTTTTTCCAGACTCAGTTCGTATATAT
AGACCTATTTTCAATTTAACGTCGGGAGACGCTTTTTTCGTCTCAGTTTTAGAGCTAGAAATAGCAAGTT
AAAATAAGGCTAGTCCGTTATCAACTTGAAAAAGTGGCACCGAGTCGGTGCTTTTTTGCCTACCTGGAGC
CTGAGAGTTGTTCAATAAAATAAAAATGTTTCGTTTTTTTGCTTTCGCCAGTATTTATTATTTTTCATCA
ATATGTATTCAATTTGGTATGTATTTAGTAATTGTAATATATAGACAATGGTTTTCCGTTGACGTACATA
CATCTGACGTGTGTTTATTTAGACATAATAGTTATGTTTTCACATCTTTTTAATGTTCGCTTAATGCGTA
TGCATTCTAGACAATTGTGCTCGGCACACGCGTCTTCATCGGATCCCGGGCCCGTCGACTGCAGAGGCCT
GCATGCAAGCTTGGTGTAATCATGGTCATAGCTGTTTCCTGTGTGAAATTGTTATCCGCTCACAATTCCA
CACAACATACGAGCCGGAAGCATAAAGTGTAAAGCCTGGGGTGCCTAATGAGTGAGCTAACTCACATTAA
TTGCGTTGCGCTCACTGCCCGCTTTCCAGTCGGGAAACCTGTCGTGCCAGCTGCATTAATGAATCGGCCA
ACGCGCGGGGAGAGGCGGTTTGCGTATTGGGCGCTCTTCCGCTTCCTCGCTCACTGACTCGCTGCGCTCG
GTCGTTCGGCTGCGGCGAGCGGTATCAGCTCACTCAAAGGCGGTAATACGGTTATCCACAGAATCAGGGG
ATAACGCAGGAAAGAACATGTGAGCAAAAGGCCAGCAAAAGGCCAGGAACCGTAAAAAGGCCGCGTTGCT
GGCGTTTTTCCATAGGCTCCGCCCCCCTGACGAGCATCACAAAAATCGACGCTCAAGTCAGAGGTGGCGA
AACCCGACAGGACTATAAAGATACCAGGCGTTTCCCCCTGGAAGCTCCCTCGTGCGCTCTCCTGTTCCGA
CCCTGCCGCTTACCGGATACCTGTCCGCCTTTCTCCCTTCGGGAAGCGTGGCGCTTTCTCATAGCTCACG
CTGTAGGTATCTCAGTTCGGTGTAGGTCGTTCGCTCCAAGCTGGGCTGTGTGCACGAACCCCCCGTTCAG
CCCGACCGCTGCGCCTTATCCGGTAACTATCGTCTTGAGTCCAACCCGGTAAGACACGACTTATCGCCAC
TGGCAGCAGCCACTGGTAACAGGATTAGCAGAGCGAGGTATGTAGGCGGTGCTACAGAGTTCTTGAAGTG
GTGGCCTAACTACGGCTACACTAGAAGAACAGTATTTGGTATCTGCGCTCTGCTGAAGCCAGTTACCTTC
GGAAAAAGAGTTGGTAGCTCTTGATCCGGCAAACAAACCACCGCTGGTAGCGGTGGTTTTTTTGTTTGCA
AGCAGCAGATTACGCGCAGAAAAAAAGGATCTCAAGAAGATCCTTTGATCTTTTCTACGGGGTCTGACGC
TCAGTGGAACGAAAACTCACGTTAAGGGATTTTGGTCATGAGATTATCAAAAAGGATCTTCACCTAGATC
CTTTTAAATTAAAAATGAAGTTTTAAATCAAGCCCAATCTGAATAATGTTACAACCAATTAACCAATTCT
GATTAGAAAAACTCATCGAGCATCAAATGAAACTGCAATTTATTCATATCAGGATTATCAATACCATATT
TTTGAAAAAGCCGTTTCTGTAATGAAGGAGAAAACTCACCGAGGCAGTTCCATAGGATGGCAAGATCCTG
GTATCGGTCTGCGATTCCGACTCGTCCAACATCAATACAACCTATTAATTTCCCCTCGTCAAAAATAAGG
TTATCAAGTGAGAAATCACCATGAGTGACGACTGAATCCGGTGAGAATGGCAAAAGTTTATGCATTTCTT
TCCAGACTTGTTCAACAGGCCAGCCATTACGCTCGTCATCAAAATCACTCGCATCAACCAAACCGTTATT
CATTCGTGATTGCGCCTGAGCGAGACGAAATACGCGATCGCTGTTAAAAGGACAATTACAAACAGGAATC
GAATGCAACCGGCGCAGGAACACTGCCAGCGCATCAACAATATTTTCACCTGAATCAGGATATTCTTCTA
ATACCTGGAATGCTGTTTTTCCGGGGATCGCAGTGGTGAGTAACCATGCATCATCAGGAGTACGGATAAA
ATGCTTGATGGTCGGAAGAGGCATAAATTCCGTCAGCCAGTTTAGTCTGACCATCTCATCTGTAACATCA
TTGGCAACGCTACCTTTGCCATGTTTCAGAAACAACTCTGGCGCATCGGGCTTCCCATACAAGCGATAGA
TTGTCGCACCTGATTGCCCGACATTATCGCGAGCCCATTTATACCCATATAAATCAGCATCCATGTTGGA
ATTTAATCGCGGCCTCGACGTTTCCCGTTGAATATGGCTCATAACACCCCTTGTATTACTGTTTATGTAA
GCAGACAGTTTTATTGTTCATGATGATATATTTTTATCTTGTGCAATGTAACATCAGAGATTTTGAGACA
CGGGCCAGAGCTGCA
Features (pLannotate 1.2.2; 11 found; start..end, strand, type, name):
    137..236     +  misc_feature   bom (fragment): basis of mobility region from pBR322
    242..399     -  CDS            lacZα (fragment): LacZα fragment of β-galactosidase; lacZ fragment
    444..864     +  promoter       dU6-3 promoter: RNA polymerase III promoter for Drosophila U6-3 snRNA (Port et al., 2014)
    886..961     +  misc_RNA       gRNA scaffold: guide RNA scaffold for the Streptococcus pyogenes CRISPR/Cas9 system
   1309..1325    -  protein_bind   lac operator: The lac repressor binds to the lac operator to inhibit transcription in E. coli. This inhibition can be relieved by adding lactose or isopropyl-β-D-thiogalactopyranoside (IPTG). lac repressor encoded by lacI
   1333..1363    -  promoter       lac promoter: promoter for the E. coli lac operon
   1378..1399    -  protein_bind   CAP binding site: CAP binding activates transcription in the presence of cAMP. E. coli catabolite activator protein
   1412..1504    -  CDS            lacI (fragment): lac repressor; lacI; The lac repressor binds to the lac operator to inhibit transcription in E. coli. This inhibition can be relieved by adding lactose or isopropyl-β-D-thiogalactopyranoside (IPTG).
   1687..2275    -  rep_origin     ori: high-copy-number ColE1/pMB1/pBR322/pUC origin of replication
   2453..3262    -  CDS            KanR: aminoglycoside phosphotransferase; aph(3')-Ia; confers resistance to kanamycin in bacteria or G418 (Geneticin®) in eukaryotes
   3369..35      +  CDS            rop (fragment) (across the origin): Rop protein, which maintains plasmids at low copy number; rop
