[The description below was written by a language model from this plasmid's Addgene catalogue record and pLannotate feature annotations shown in this document.]
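Description:
AA363 is a guide-cassette fragment plasmid from the Fragmid modular assembly toolkit, built on the pUC57-Kan cloning backbone. At 3,375 nt it is a small bacterial storage vector rather than a finished expression construct: it holds one module that is meant to be combined with other Fragmid fragments to assemble complete CRISPR vectors. It is propagated in E. coli through a high-copy ColE1/pUC-type origin and selected with kanamycin via the aph(3')-Ia aminoglycoside phosphotransferase gene. The remaining annotated elements (partial lacZα, lac promoter, lac operator, CAP site, and fragments of lacI, rop and bom) are remnants of the pUC-style backbone flanking the cloning region and play no role in the module's function.

The payload is a guide RNA expression cassette designed for Drosophila. It consists of the Drosophila U6:3 snRNA promoter, an RNA polymerase III promoter, placed upstream of the Streptococcus pyogenes Cas9 tracrRNA-derived guide scaffold. The insert name lists two BsmBI elements between the promoter and the scaffold, which matches the short unannotated gap between those two features in the table; such paired type IIS sites conventionally allow a spacer oligonucleotide or a guide library to be ligated seamlessly into that position, so that the promoter transcribes a complete single guide RNA. The record does not state the sites used to join this fragment to other modules, nor which Cas9 or destination components it is meant to be paired with. Once assembled into a destination vector, the cassette would provide SpCas9-compatible guide expression in fly cells or tissues.
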