Addgene plasmid #215955: AA363
Purpose: Fragmid fragment: (guide cassette) guide expression
Depositing lab: John Doench. Depositing organization: Broad Institute. Publication: Modular vector assembly enables rapid assessment of emerging CRISPR technologies. McGee AV, Liu YV, Griffith AL, Szegletes ZM, Wen B, Kraus C, Miller NW, Steger RJ, Escude Velasco B, Bosch JA, Zirin JD, Viswanatha R, Sontheimer EJ, Goodale A, Greene MA, Green TM, Doench JG. Cell Genom. 2024 Mar 13;4(3):100519. doi: 10.1016/j.xgen.2024.100519. PubMed 38484704.
Backbone
  Vector backbone: pUC57-Kan
  Vector type: CRISPR ; Fragment
Growth in bacteria
  Bacterial resistance: Kanamycin, 50 μg/mL
  Growth temperature: 37°C
  Growth strain: DH5alpha
  Copy number: Unknown
Gene/Insert
  Gene/Insert name: dU6:3_v1; BsmBI_v14; BsmBI_v1; trRNA_v1 [Sp]
  Species: Streptococcus pyogenes
  Cloning method: Unknown
Resource information
  A portion of this plasmid was derived from a plasmid made by: Genscript ID: U135JHJ190-3
Terms and licenses: Academic/Nonprofit Terms; Industry Terms: Not Available to Industry
Depositor comments: Please visit https://www.biorxiv.org/content/10.1101/2023.10.25.564061v1 for bioRxiv preprint.
How to cite: AA363 was a gift from John Doench (Addgene plasmid # 215955 ; http://n2t.net/addgene:215955 ; RRID:Addgene_215955)
